Addgene plasmid #161255: pDONR221-SLC30A4_STOP
Purpose: Gateway entry clone with codon-optimized ORF sequence for subcloning into custom expression vectors. Contains a STOP codon at the end of the codon-optimized ORF sequence.
Depositing lab: RESOLUTE Consortium & Giulio Superti-Furga. Depositing organization: CeMM Research Center for Molecular Medicine. Publication: The RESOLUTE consortium: unlocking SLC transporters for drug discovery. Superti-Furga G, Lackner D, Wiedmer T, Ingles-Prieto A, Barbosa B, Girardi E, Goldmann U, Gurtl B, Klavins K, Klimek C, Lindinger S, Lineiro-Retes E, Muller AC, Onstein S, Redinger G, Reil D, Sedlyarov V, Wolf G, Crawford M, Everley R, ... Steppan CM. Nat Rev Drug Discov. 2020 Jul;19(7):429-430. doi: 10.1038/d41573-020-00056-6. PubMed 32265506.
Backbone
  Vector backbone: pDONR221
  Backbone manufacturer: ThermoFisher Scientific
  Backbone size w/o insert (bp): 2550
  Vector type: Mammalian Expression
Growth in bacteria
  Bacterial resistance: Kanamycin, 50 μg/mL
  Growth temperature: 37°C
  Growth strain: NEB Stable
  Copy number: High Copy
Gene/Insert
  Gene/Insert name: SLC30A4 (alt name: ZNT4)
  Species: H. sapiens (human)
  Insert size (bp): 1290
  Entrez Gene: SLC30A4 (a.k.a. ZNT4, znT-4)
  Cloning method: Gateway Cloning
  Sequencing primers: 5′ M13-fwd; 3′ M13-rev
Terms and licenses: Academic/Nonprofit Terms; Industry Terms
Depositor comments: This plasmid contains a STOP codon at the end of the codon-optimized ORF. For the version of this plasmid that does not contain a STOP codon, please see Addgene plasmid 132089 For more information on the full Resolute plasmid collection, please see www.addgene.org/depositor-collections/re-solute/. Please provide your feedback on this plasmid to the RESOLUTE consortium by filling out their RESOLUTE repository feedback form: https://forms.office.com/Pages/ResponsePage.aspx?id=0e05yklzmkS7rjFGQL4N7z4feCLQvEJAmVcOCM_u885UN1JJRko0Ukg4TVQwNTZLOUxPQVJWT1NHUCQlQCN0PWcu
How to cite: pDONR221-SLC30A4_STOP was a gift from RESOLUTE Consortium & Giulio Superti-Furga (Addgene plasmid # 161255 ; http://n2t.net/addgene:161255 ; RRID:Addgene_161255)
