[The description below was written by a language model from this plasmid's Addgene catalogue record and pLannotate feature annotations shown in this document.]
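Description:
pDONR221-SLC30A4_STOP is a Gateway entry clone built on the pDONR221 backbone, carrying a codon-optimized open reading frame for human SLC30A4 (also called ZNT4), a solute carrier thought to move zinc out of the cytoplasm, possibly by sequestering it in an intracellular compartment. The sequenced plasmid is about 3.8 kb, with an insert of roughly 1.3 kb. It is maintained in E. coli at high copy through a ColE1/pUC-type origin and selected with kanamycin via an aminoglycoside phosphotransferase gene. Although catalogued under mammalian expression, the feature table shows no eukaryotic promoter or polyadenylation signal, so the plasmid acts as a shuttle for the ORF, not as an expression construct.

The ORF sits between attL1 and attL2, the recombination sites used in the LR Clonase reaction. This allows directional, in-frame transfer of the coding sequence into any attR-containing destination vector, which then supplies the promoter, tags and selection appropriate to the chosen host. This version retains a stop codon at the end of the ORF, so it suits untagged or N-terminally tagged expression. C-terminal fusions would not be translated, and a companion clone without the stop codon exists for that purpose. The rrnB T1 and T2 terminators upstream of the cassette shield the insert from read-through transcription in bacteria. A T7 promoter lies just beyond attL2, oriented back toward the insert. Short lacI and lacZα fragments are backbone remnants, and M13 forward and reverse primer sites are used for sequence verification. The clone belongs to a consortium collection of SLC transporter ORFs intended to support transporter research and drug discovery.
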