Features (pLannotate 1.2.2; 10 found; start..end, strand, type, name):
      1..100     +  protein_bind   attL1: mutant version of attL; recombination site for the Gateway® LR reaction LR Clonase™
    106..1392    +  CDS            SLC30A4: ZNT4_HUMAN - Also known as ZNT4. Experimental evidence at protein level: Swiss-Prot protein existence level 1. Probably involved in zinc transport out of the cytoplasm, maybe by sequestration into an intracellular compartment. From Homo sapiens (Human).
   1397..1496    -  protein_bind   attL2: mutant version of attL; recombination site for the Gateway® LR reaction LR Clonase™
   1514..1532    -  promoter       T7 promoter: promoter for bacteriophage T7 RNA polymerase
   1666..2475    +  CDS            KanR: aminoglycoside phosphotransferase; aph(3')-Ia; confers resistance to kanamycin in bacteria or G418 (Geneticin®) in eukaryotes
   2622..3210    +  rep_origin     ori: high-copy-number ColE1/pMB1/pBR322/pUC origin of replication
   3393..3485    +  CDS            lacI (fragment): lac repressor; lacI; The lac repressor binds to the lac operator to inhibit transcription in E. coli. This inhibition can be relieved by adding lactose or isopropyl-β-D-thiogalactopyranoside (IPTG).
   3540..3567    -  terminator     rrnB T2 terminator: transcription terminator T2 from the E. coli rrnB gene
   3699..3742    +  terminator     rrnB T1 terminator: Escherichia coli rrnB; transcription terminator T1 from the E. coli rrnB gene
   3789..3825    -  CDS            lacZα (fragment): LacZα fragment of β-galactosidase; lacZ fragment
>Addgene plasmid #161255 | pDONR221-SLC30A4_STOP | addgene full sequence | sequence record 369860 | Addgene NGS Result
CAAATAATGATTTTATTTTGACTGATAGTGACCTGTTCGTTGCAACACATTGATGAGCAATGCTTTTTTA
TAATGCCAACTTTGTACAAAAAAGCAGGCTCCACCATGGCAGGAAGCGGAGCATGGAAGAGGCTGAAGTC
CATGCTGCGCAAGGACGATGCCCCTCTGTTTCTGAACGATACCAGCGCCTTCGACTTCAGCGACGAGGCA
GGCGACGAGGGACTGTCCCGGTTCAACAAGCTGAGAGTGGTGGTGGCAGACGATGGATCTGAGGCACCAG
AGAGGCCTGTGAATGGAGCACACCCCACCCTGCAGGCAGACGATGACTCCCTGCTGGATCAGGACCTGCC
TCTGACAAACTCCCAGCTGTCTCTGAAGGTGGATTCCTGCGACAATTGTTCTAAGCAGAGAGAGATCCTG
AAGCAGAGGAAGGTGAAGGCAAGGCTGACCATCGCAGCCGTGCTGTACCTGCTGTTTATGATCGGCGAGC
TGGTGGGCGGCTATATCGCCAATAGCCTGGCCATCATGACCGATGCCCTGCACATGCTGACAGACCTGTC
CGCCATCATCCTGACACTGCTGGCCCTGTGGCTGAGCTCCAAGTCTCCAACCAAGAGGTTCACATTTGGC
TTCCACAGGCTGGAGGTGCTGAGCGCCATGATCTCCGTGCTGCTGGTGTACATCCTGATGGGCTTTCTGC
TGTATGAGGCCGTGCAGAGGACCATCCACATGAACTACGAGATCAATGGCGATATCATGCTGATCACAGC
AGCAGTGGGAGTGGCAGTGAACGTGATCATGGGCTTCCTGCTGAATCAGAGCGGACACAGGCACTCTCAC
AGCCACTCCCTGCCATCTAACAGCCCAACCAGGGGATCTGGATGCGAGAGAAATCACGGACAGGATAGCC
TGGCCGTGCGGGCAGCCTTTGTGCACGCACTGGGCGACCTGGTGCAGTCCGTGGGCGTGCTGATCGCAGC
CTACATCATCCGGTTCAAGCCTGAGTATAAGATCGCCGACCCAATCTGTACCTACGTGTTCAGCCTGCTG
GTGGCCTTTACCACATTCAGGATCATCTGGGATACAGTGGTCATCATCCTGGAGGGCGTGCCAAGCCACC
TGAACGTGGACTACATCAAGGAGGCCCTGATGAAGATCGAGGACGTGTACTCCGTGGAGGACCTGAATAT
CTGGAGCCTGACCTCCGGCAAGTCTACAGCCATCGTGCACATCCAGCTGATCCCCGGCTCTAGCTCCAAG
TGGGAGGAGGTGCAGTCTAAGGCCAACCACCTGCTGCTGAATACCTTCGGCATGTACAGATGCACAATCC
AGCTGCAGAGCTATCGGCAGGAGGTGGATAGAACATGCGCCAACTGTCAGTCTAGCTCCCCCTAAGACCC
AGCTTTCTTGTACAAAGTTGGCATTATAAGAAAGCATTGCTTATCAATTTGTTGCAACGAACAGGTCACT
ATCAGTCAAAATAAAATCATTATTTGCCATCCAGCTGATATCCCCTATAGTGAGTCGTATTACATGGTCA
TAGCTGTTTCCTGGCAGCTCTGGCCCGTGTCTCAAAATCTCTGATGTTACATTGCACAAGATAAAAATAT
ATCATCATGAACAATAAAACTGTCTGCTTACATAAACAGTAATACAAGGGGTGTTATGAGCCATATTCAA
CGGGAAACGTCGAGGCCGCGATTAAATTCCAACATGGATGCTGATTTATATGGGTATAAATGGGCTCGCG
ATAATGTCGGGCAATCAGGTGCGACAATCTATCGCTTGTATGGGAAGCCCGATGCGCCAGAGTTGTTTCT
GAAACATGGCAAAGGTAGCGTTGCCAATGATGTTACAGATGAGATGGTCAGACTAAACTGGCTGACGGAA
TTTATGCCTCTTCCGACCATCAAGCATTTTATCCGTACTCCTGATGATGCATGGTTACTCACCACTGCGA
TCCCCGGAAAAACAGCATTCCAGGTATTAGAAGAATATCCTGATTCAGGTGAAAATATTGTTGATGCGCT
GGCAGTGTTCCTGCGCCGGTTGCATTCGATTCCTGTTTGTAATTGTCCTTTTAACAGCGATCGCGTATTT
CGTCTCGCTCAGGCGCAATCACGAATGAATAACGGTTTGGTTGATGCGAGTGATTTTGATGACGAGCGTA
ATGGCTGGCCTGTTGAACAAGTCTGGAAAGAAATGCATAAACTTTTGCCATTCTCACCGGATTCAGTCGT
CACTCATGGTGATTTCTCACTTGATAACCTTATTTTTGACGAGGGGAAATTAATAGGTTGTATTGATGTT
GGACGAGTCGGAATCGCAGACCGATACCAGGATCTTGCCATCCTATGGAACTGCCTCGGTGAGTTTTCTC
CTTCATTACAGAAACGGCTTTTTCAAAAATATGGTATTGATAATCCTGATATGAATAAATTGCAGTTTCA
TTTGATGCTCGATGAGTTTTTCTAATCAGAATTGGTTAATTGGTTGTAACACTGGCAGAGCATTACGCTG
ACTTGACGGGACGGCGCAAGCTCATGACCAAAATCCCTTAACGTGAGTTACGCGTCGTTCCACTGAGCGT
CAGACCCCGTAGAAAAGATCAAAGGATCTTCTTGAGATCCTTTTTTTCTGCGCGTAATCTGCTGCTTGCA
AACAAAAAAACCACCGCTACCAGCGGTGGTTTGTTTGCCGGATCAAGAGCTACCAACTCTTTTTCCGAAG
GTAACTGGCTTCAGCAGAGCGCAGATACCAAATACTGTTCTTCTAGTGTAGCCGTAGTTAGGCCACCACT
TCAAGAACTCTGTAGCACCGCCTACATACCTCGCTCTGCTAATCCTGTTACCAGTGGCTGCTGCCAGTGG
CGATAAGTCGTGTCTTACCGGGTTGGACTCAAGACGATAGTTACCGGATAAGGCGCAGCGGTCGGGCTGA
ACGGGGGGTTCGTGCACACAGCCCAGCTTGGAGCGAACGACCTACACCGAACTGAGATACCTACAGCGTG
AGCTATGAGAAAGCGCCACGCTTCCCGAAGGGAGAAAGGCGGACAGGTATCCGGTAAGCGGCAGGGTCGG
AACAGGAGAGCGCACGAGGGAGCTTCCAGGGGGAAACGCCTGGTATCTTTATAGTCCTGTCGGGTTTCGC
CACCTCTGACTTGAGCGTCGATTTTTGTGATGCTCGTCAGGGGGGCGGAGCCTATGGAAAAACGCCAGCA
ACGCGGCCTTTTTACGGTTCCTGGCCTTTTGCTGGCCTTTTGCTCACATGTTCTTTCCTGCGTTATCCCC
TGATTCTGTGGATAACCGTATTACCGCCTTTGAGTGAGCTGATACCGCTCGCCGCAGCCGAACGACCGAG
CGCAGCGAGTCAGTGAGCGAGGAAGCGGAAGAGCGCCCAATACGCAAACCGCCTCTCCCCGCGCGTTGGC
CGATTCATTAATGCAGCTGGCACGACAGGTTTCCCGACTGGAAAGCGGGCAGTGAGCGCAACGCAATTAA
TACGCGTACCGCTAGCCAGGAAGAGTTTGTAGAAACGCAAAAAGGCCATCCGTCAGGATGGCCTTCTGCT
TAGTTTGATGCCTGGCAGTTTATGGCGGGCGTCCTGCCCGCCACCCTCCGGGCCGTTGCTTCACAACGTT
CAAATCCGCTCCCGGCGGATTTGTCCTACTCAGGAGAGCGTTCACCGACAAACAACAGATAAAACGAAAG
GCCCAGTCTTCCGACTGAGCCTTTCGTTTTATTTGATGCCTGGCAGTTCCCTACTCTCGCGTTAACGCTA
GCATGGATGTTTTCCCAGTCACGACGTTGTAAAACGACGGCCAGTCTTAAGCTCGGGCCC
