>Addgene plasmid #161255 | pDONR221-SLC30A4_STOP | depositor partial sequence | sequence record 312445 | Codon-optimized ORF of SLC30A4
ATGGCAGGAAGCGGAGCATGGAAGAGGCTGAAGTCCATGCTGCGCAAGGACGATGCCCCTCTGTTTCTGA
ACGATACCAGCGCCTTCGACTTCAGCGACGAGGCAGGCGACGAGGGACTGTCCCGGTTCAACAAGCTGAG
AGTGGTGGTGGCAGACGATGGATCTGAGGCACCAGAGAGGCCTGTGAATGGAGCACACCCCACCCTGCAG
GCAGACGATGACTCCCTGCTGGATCAGGACCTGCCTCTGACAAACTCCCAGCTGTCTCTGAAGGTGGATT
CCTGCGACAATTGTTCTAAGCAGAGAGAGATCCTGAAGCAGAGGAAGGTGAAGGCAAGGCTGACCATCGC
AGCCGTGCTGTACCTGCTGTTTATGATCGGCGAGCTGGTGGGCGGCTATATCGCCAATAGCCTGGCCATC
ATGACCGATGCCCTGCACATGCTGACAGACCTGTCCGCCATCATCCTGACACTGCTGGCCCTGTGGCTGA
GCTCCAAGTCTCCAACCAAGAGGTTCACATTTGGCTTCCACAGGCTGGAGGTGCTGAGCGCCATGATCTC
CGTGCTGCTGGTGTACATCCTGATGGGCTTTCTGCTGTATGAGGCCGTGCAGAGGACCATCCACATGAAC
TACGAGATCAATGGCGATATCATGCTGATCACAGCAGCAGTGGGAGTGGCAGTGAACGTGATCATGGGCT
TCCTGCTGAATCAGAGCGGACACAGGCACTCTCACAGCCACTCCCTGCCATCTAACAGCCCAACCAGGGG
ATCTGGATGCGAGAGAAATCACGGACAGGATAGCCTGGCCGTGCGGGCAGCCTTTGTGCACGCACTGGGC
GACCTGGTGCAGTCCGTGGGCGTGCTGATCGCAGCCTACATCATCCGGTTCAAGCCTGAGTATAAGATCG
CCGACCCAATCTGTACCTACGTGTTCAGCCTGCTGGTGGCCTTTACCACATTCAGGATCATCTGGGATAC
AGTGGTCATCATCCTGGAGGGCGTGCCAAGCCACCTGAACGTGGACTACATCAAGGAGGCCCTGATGAAG
ATCGAGGACGTGTACTCCGTGGAGGACCTGAATATCTGGAGCCTGACCTCCGGCAAGTCTACAGCCATCG
TGCACATCCAGCTGATCCCCGGCTCTAGCTCCAAGTGGGAGGAGGTGCAGTCTAAGGCCAACCACCTGCT
GCTGAATACCTTCGGCATGTACAGATGCACAATCCAGCTGCAGAGCTATCGGCAGGAGGTGGATAGAACA
TGCGCCAACTGTCAGTCTAGCTCCCCCTAA
